Addgene plasmid #18980: pcDNA4/HisMaxB-YAP1-S103A
Depositing lab: Marius Sudol. Depositing organization: Geisinger Health Center. Publication: Mst2 and Lats kinases regulate apoptotic function of Yes kinase-associated protein (YAP). Oka T, Mazack V, Sudol M. J Biol Chem. 2008 Oct 10;283(41):27534-27546. doi: 10.1074/jbc.M804380200. Epub 2008 Jul 17. PubMed 18640976.
Backbone
  Vector backbone: pcDNA4/HisMaxB
  Backbone manufacturer: Invitrogen
  Backbone size w/o insert (bp): 5300
  Vector type: Mammalian Expression
  Selectable markers: Zeocin
Growth in bacteria
  Bacterial resistance: Ampicillin, 100 μg/mL
  Growth temperature: 37°C
  Growth strain: DH5alpha
  Copy number: High Copy
Gene/Insert
  Gene/Insert name: Yes-kinase associated protein S103A mutant (alt names: YAP1, YAP65; YAP1 isoform, mutant)
  Species: H. sapiens (human)
  Insert size (bp): 1365
  Mutation: Serine 103 changed to Alanine
  GenBank ID: NM_006106
  Entrez Gene: YAP1 (a.k.a. COB1, YAP, YAP-1, YAP2, YAP65, YKI)
  Tag / fusion protein: His (N terminal on backbone)
  Cloning method: Restriction Enzyme; 5′ cloning site KpnI (unknown if destroyed); 3′ cloning site XbaI (unknown if destroyed)
  Sequencing primers: 5′ T7; 3′ BGHR
Terms and licenses: Academic/Nonprofit Terms; Industry Terms: Not Available to Industry
How to cite: pcDNA4/HisMaxB-YAP1-S103A was a gift from Marius Sudol (Addgene plasmid # 18980 ; http://n2t.net/addgene:18980 ; RRID:Addgene_18980)
