[The description below was written by a language model from this plasmid's Addgene catalogue record.]
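Description:
pcDNA4/HisMaxB-YAP1-S103A is a mammalian expression plasmid built on the commercial pcDNA4/HisMaxB backbone (about 5.3 kb without insert). It is propagated in E. coli as a high-copy plasmid under ampicillin selection, and it carries a Zeocin marker that allows selection of transfected mammalian cells, including derivation of stable lines. The record does not list the promoter or other regulatory elements and no feature table is provided. The listed sequencing primers (T7 forward, BGH reverse) indicate that the cloning region is flanked by a T7 priming site and a bovine growth hormone polyadenylation region, as is typical of the pcDNA vector family.

The insert is a roughly 1.4 kb human YAP1 (Yes kinase-associated protein, also called YAP65) coding sequence, described as the YAP1 isoform, cloned between the KpnI and XbaI sites. It carries a point mutation changing serine 103 to alanine, which removes a potential phosphoacceptor residue at that position. The protein is expressed as a fusion with an N-terminal polyhistidine tag supplied by the backbone, which can be used for detection or affinity purification of the expressed protein.

The associated publication concerns regulation of the apoptotic function of YAP by the Mst2 and Lats kinases, so the construct is best understood as a non-phosphorylatable site mutant for comparison with wild-type YAP1 in transfected mammalian cells. Such comparisons test whether phosphorylation at this serine contributes to kinase-dependent control of YAP. The record does not state the specific result obtained with this mutant.
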