>Addgene plasmid #18980 | pcDNA4/HisMaxB-YAP1-S103A | addgene partial sequence | sequence record 24924 | T7 5'-TAATACGACTCACTATAGGG-3'
CACNGCTNCGTTTACTTAAGCTTAGCGCAGAGGCTTGGGGCAGCCGAGCGGCAGCCAGGCCCCGGCCCCC
NTTCTCGGTTCCAGAAGGGAGAGGAGCCCGCCAAGGCGCGCAAGAGAGCGGGCTGCCTCGCAGTCCGAGC
CGGAGAGGGAGCGCGAGCCGCGCCGGCCCCGGACGGCCTCCGAAACCATGGGGGGTTCTCATCATCATCA
TCATCATGGTATGGCTAGCATGACTGGTGGACAGCAAATGGGTCGGGATCTGTACGACGATGACGATAAG
GTACCTAAGGATCCCGGGCAGCAGCCGCCGCCTCAACCGGCCCCCCAGGGCCAAGGGCAGCCGCCTTCGC
AGCCCCCGCAGGGGCAGGGCCCGCCGTCCGGACCCGGGCAACCGGCACCCGCGGCGACCCAGGCGGCGCC
GCAGGCACCCCCCGCCGGGCATCAGATCGTGCACGTCCGCGGGGACTCGGAGACCGACCTGGAGGCGCTC
TTCAACGCCGTCATGAACCCCAAGACGGCCAACGTGCCCCAGACCGTGCCCATGAGGCTCCGGAAGCTGC
CCGACTCCTTCTTCAAGCCGCCGGAGCCCAAAGCCCACTCCCGACAAGGCAANTANTGATTCAGGCACTG
CANGANCCCTGACTCCACAGCATGTTCGAGCTCATTNCTTCTCANTTTNTNTNNANTTGGAATTTTTTTT
TCTTGGAAATTNACCCNTTTGANATATTTTTTTCTGGCCANTACTAACCANAGTTTTNGATCTTTCAAAG
TCTTCTTTGAANNNCTTGATNATGTACTCTGCANCANNTNGGANATGCAAGAATCTTNGGTCA
